Addgene plasmid #61002: pAMB_CAT-FspI
Purpose: T7-transcription template for CAT control mRNA used for in vitro translation
Depositing lab: Nils Walter. Depositing organization: University of Michigan. Publication: The Shine-Dalgarno sequence of riboswitch-regulated single mRNAs shows ligand-dependent accessibility bursts. Rinaldi AJ, Lund PE, Blanco MR, Walter NG. Nat Commun. 2016 Jan 19;7:8976. doi: 10.1038/ncomms9976. PubMed 26781350.
Backbone
  Vector backbone: pAMB
  Backbone manufacturer: Ambion
  Total vector size (bp): 3210
  Vector type: Unspecified
Growth in bacteria
  Bacterial resistance: Ampicillin, 100 μg/mL
  Growth temperature: 37°C
  Growth strain: JM109
  Copy number: Unknown
Gene/Insert
  Gene/Insert name: Chloramphenicol acetyltransferase
  Insert size (bp): 657
  Mutation: FspI site introduced after T7 terminator
  Promoter: T7
  Cloning method: Unknown
  Sequencing primers: 5′ TCTGACACATGCAGCTCC
Resource information
  A portion of this plasmid was derived from a plasmid made by: Mutagenesis was done on control vector provided with the ActivePro™ In Vitro Translation Kit (Ambion)
Terms and licenses: Academic/Nonprofit Terms; Industry Terms: Not Available to Industry
How to cite: pAMB_CAT-FspI was a gift from Nils Walter (Addgene plasmid # 61002 ; http://n2t.net/addgene:61002 ; RRID:Addgene_61002)
