[The description below was written by a language model from this plasmid's Addgene catalogue record and pLannotate feature annotations shown in this document.]
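Description:
pAMB_CAT-FspI is a small (3,210 bp) bacterial plasmid that serves as a T7 transcription template for making a chloramphenicol acetyltransferase (CAT) control mRNA for in vitro translation. It is built on the pAMB backbone from Ambion and was generated by mutagenesis of the control vector supplied with a commercial in vitro translation kit. The plasmid is propagated in E. coli using a ColE1/pMB1-type origin of replication and is selected with ampicillin through a β-lactamase gene driven by its own promoter. Short annotated fragments of rop and lacI appear to be backbone remnants rather than functional genes. The catalogue lists the copy number as unknown.

The payload is a compact phage-style expression cassette. A T7 promoter is followed by the efficient ribosome binding site from T7 gene 10, then the 657 bp E. coli cat coding sequence, with a T7 terminator downstream. Between the cat reading frame and the terminator, the automated annotation picks up brief partial matches to a TEV/His composite tag, a polyhistidine tag and a T7 gene 10B-derived sequence. These suggest that a histidine tag region may follow CAT, but the record does not describe a tag, so they should be treated cautiously. The defining modification is an FspI restriction site introduced just after the T7 terminator. Its position presumably allows the plasmid to be linearised there for run-off transcription with T7 RNA polymerase, though the record does not say so. The resulting mRNA carries a strong Shine-Dalgarno element and provides a well-translated control message alongside the riboswitch-regulated mRNAs studied in the associated work.
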