Features (pLannotate 1.2.2; 12 found; start..end, strand, type, name):
    327..431     -  promoter       AmpR promoter: bla
    526..561     +  CDS            rop (fragment): Rop protein, which maintains plasmids at low copy number; rop
    688..706     +  promoter       T7 promoter: promoter for bacteriophage T7 RNA polymerase
    738..760     +  RBS            RBS: efficient ribosome binding site from bacteriophage T7 gene 10 (Olins and Rangwala, 1989)
    768..1424    +  CDS            cat: CAT_ECOLX - Experimental evidence at protein level: Swiss-Prot protein existence level 1. This enzyme is an effector of chloramphenicol resistance in bacteria. From Escherichia coli. This protein is used as a marker in many commonly used cloning vectors, such as pACYC184.
   1424..1442    +  CDS            capTEV™ (fragment): composite tag for in vivo biotinylation, TEV protease cleavage, and 6xHis tagging
   1492..1509    +  CDS            9xHis (fragment): 9xHis affinity tag
   1519..1568    +  CDS            SET1 (fragment): solubility-enhancement tag derived from T7 phage gene 10B
   1576..1623    +  terminator     T7 terminator: transcription terminator for bacteriophage T7 RNA polymerase
   1648..1734    -  CDS            lacI (fragment): lac repressor; lacI; The lac repressor binds to the lac operator to inhibit transcription in E. coli. This inhibition can be relieved by adding lactose or isopropyl-β-D-thiogalactopyranoside (IPTG).
   1917..2505    -  rep_origin     ori: high-copy-number ColE1/pMB1/pBR322/pUC origin of replication
   2676..326     -  CDS            AmpR (across the origin): β-lactamase; bla; confers resistance to ampicillin, carbenicillin, and related antibiotics
>Addgene plasmid #61002 | pAMB_CAT-FspI | depositor full sequence | sequence record 98521 | pAMB_CAT-FspI sequence 3210 bps
TTTTCTGTGACTGGTGAGTACTCAACCAAGTCATTCTGAGAATAGTGTATGCGGCGACCGAGTTGCTCTT
GCCCGGCGTCAATACGGGATAATACCGCGCCACATAGCAGAACTTTAAAAGTGCTCATCATTGGAAAACG
TTCTTCGGGGCGAAAACTCTCAAGGATCTTACCGCTGTTGAGATCCAGTTCGATGTAACCCACTCGTGCA
CCCAACTGATCTTCAGCATCTTTTACTTTCACCAGCGTTTCTGGGTGAGCAAAAACAGGAAGGCAAAATG
CCGCAAAAAAGGGAATAAGGGCGACACGGAAATGTTGAATACTCATACTCTTCCTTTTTCAATATTATTG
AAGCATTTATCAGGGTTATTGTCTCATGAGCGGATACATATTTGAATGTATTTAGAAAAATAAACAAATA
GGGGTTCCGCGCACATTTCCCCGAAAAGTGCCACCTGACGTCTAAGAAACCATTATTATCATGACATTAA
CCTATAAAAATAGGCGTATCACGAGGCCCTTTCGTCTCGCGCGTTTCGGTGATGACGGTGAAAACCTCTG
ACACATGCAGCTCCCGGAGACGGTCACAGCTTGTCTGTAAGCGGATGCCGGGAGCAGACAAGCCCGTCAG
GGCGCGTCAGCGGGTGTTGGCGGGTGTCGGGGCTGGCAGATCTCGATCCCGCGAAATTAATACGACTCAC
TATAGGGAGACCACAACGGTTTCCCTCTAGAAATAATTTTGTTTAACTTTAAGAAGGAGATATACATATG
GAGAAAAAAATCACTGGATATACCACCGTTGATATATCCCAATGGCATCGTAAAGAACATTTTGAGGCAT
TTCAGTCAGTTGCTCAATGTACCTATAACCAGACCGTTCAGCTGGATATTACGGCCTTTTTAAAGACCGT
AAAGAAAAATAAGCACAAGTTTTATCCGGCCTTTATTCACATTCTTGCCCGCCTGATGAATGCTCATCCG
GAATTCCGTATGGCAATGAAAGACGGTGAGCTGGTGATATGGGATAGTGTTCACCCTTGTTACACCGTTT
TCCATGAGCAAACTGAAACGTTTTCATCGCTCTGGAGTGAATACCACGACGATTTCCGGCAGTTTCTACA
CATATATTCGCAAGATGTGGCGTGTTACGGTGAAAACCTGGCCTATTTCCCTAAAGGGTTTATTGAGAAT
ATGTTTTTCGTCTCAGCCAATCCCTGGGTGAGTTTCACCAGTTTTGATTTAAACGTGGCCAATATGGACA
ACTTCTTCGCCCCCGTTTTCACCATGGGCAAATATTATACGCAAGGCGACAAGGTGCTGATGCCGCTGGC
GATTCAGGTTCATCATGCCGTTTGTGATGGCTTCCATGTCGGCAGAATGCTTAATGAATTACAACAGTAC
TGCGATGAGTGGCAGGGCGGGGCGCATCATCATCATCATCATTAAGGATCCGAATTCGAGCTCCGTCGAC
AAGCTTGCGGCCGCACTCGAGCACCACCACCACCACCACTGAGATCCGGCTGCTAACAAAGCCCGAAAGG
AAGCTGAGTTGGCTGCTGCCACCGCTGAGCAATAACTAGCATAACCCCTTGGGGCCTCTAAACGGGTCTT
GAGGGGTTTTTTGCGCAAAGGAGGAACTATATCCGGACCCGCTTTCCAGTCGGGAAACCTGTCGTGCCAG
CTGCATTAATGAATCGGCCAACGCGCGGGGAGAGGCGGTTTGCGTATTGGGCGCTCTTCCGCTTCCTCGC
TCACTGACTCGCTGCGCTCGGTCGTTCGGCTGCGGCGAGCGGTATCAGCTCACTCAAAGGCGGTAATACG
GTTATCCACAGAATCAGGGGATAACGCAGGAAAGAACATGTGAGCAAAAGGCCAGCAAAAGGCCAGGAAC
CGTAAAAAGGCCGCGTTGCTGGCGTTTTTCCATAGGCTCCGCCCCCCTGACGAGCATCACAAAAATCGAC
GCTCAAGTCAGAGGTGGCGAAACCCGACAGGACTATAAAGATACCAGGCGTTTCCCCCTGGAAGCTCCCT
CGTGCGCTCTCCTGTTCCGACCCTGCCGCTTACCGGATACCTGTCCGCCTTTCTCCCTTCGGGAAGCGTG
GCGCTTTCTCATAGCTCACGCTGTAGGTATCTCAGTTCGGTGTAGGTCGTTCGCTCCAAGCTGGGCTGTG
TGCACGAACCCCCCGTTCAGCCCGACCGCTGCGCCTTATCCGGTAACTATCGTCTTGAGTCCAACCCGGT
AAGACACGACTTATCGCCACTGGCAGCAGCCACTGGTAACAGGATTAGCAGAGCGAGGTATGTAGGCGGT
GCTACAGAGTTCTTGAAGTGGTGGCCTAACTACGGCTACACTAGAAGGACAGTATTTGGTATCTGCGCTC
TGCTGAAGCCAGTTACCTTCGGAAAAAGAGTTGGTAGCTCTTGATCCGGCAAACAAACCACCGCTGGTAG
CGGTGGTTTTTTTGTTTGCAAGCAGCAGATTACGCGCAGAAAAAAAGGATCTCAAGAAGATCCTTTGATC
TTTTCTACGGGGTCTGACGCTCAGTGGAACGAAAACTCACGTTAAGGGATTTTGGTCATGAGATTATCAA
AAAGGATCTTCACCTAGATCCTTTTAAATTAAAAATGAAGTTTTAAATCAATCTAAAGTATATATGAGTA
AACTTGGTCTGACAGTTACCAATGCTTAATCAGTGAGGCACCTATCTCAGCGATCTGTCTATTTCGTTCA
TCCATAGTTGCCTGACTCCCCGTCGTGTAGATAACTACGATACGGGAGGGCTTACCATCTGGCCCCAGTG
CTGCAATGATACCGCGAGACCCACGCTCACCGGCTCCAGATTTATCAGCAATAAACCAGCCAGCCGGAAG
GGCCGAGCGCAGAAGTGGTCCTGCAACTTTATCCGCCTCCATCCAGTCTATTAATTGTTGCCGGGAAGCT
AGAGTAAGTAGTTCGCCAGTTAATAGTTTGCGCAACGTTGTTGCCATTGCTACAGGCATCGTGGTGTCAC
GCTCGTCGTTTGGTATGGCTTCATTCAGCTCCGGTTCCCAACGATCAAGGCGAGTTACATGATCCCCCAT
GTTGTGCAAAAAAGCGGTTAGCTCCTTCGGTCCTCCGATCGTTGTCAGAAGTAAGTTGGCCGCAGTGTTA
TCACTCATGGTTATGGCAGCACTGCATAATTCTCTTACTGTCATGCCATCCGTAAGATGC
