>Addgene plasmid #61002 | pAMB_CAT-FspI | addgene partial sequence | sequence record 102761 | T7 5'-TAATACGACTCACTATAGGG-3'
AGAAGGAGATATACATATGGAGAAAAAAATCACTGGATATACCACCGTTGATATATCCCAATGGCATCGT
AAAGAACATTTTGAGGCATTTCAGTCAGTTGCTCAATGTACCTATAACCAGACCGTTCAGCTGGATATTA
CGGCCTTTTTAAAGACCGTAAAGAAAAATAAGCACAAGTTTTATCCGGCCTTTATTCACATTCTTGCCCG
CCTGATGAATGCTCATCCGGAATTCCGTATGGCAATGAAAGACGGTGAGCTGGTGATATGGGATAGTGTT
CACCCTTGTTACACCGTTTTCCATGAGCAAACTGAAACGTTTTCATCGCTCTGGAGTGAATACCACGACG
ATTTCCGGCAGTTTCTACACATATATTCGCAAGATGTGGCGTGTTACGGTGAAAACCTGGCCTATTTCCC
TAAAGGGTTTATTGAGAATATGTTTTTCGTCTCAGCCAATCCCTGGGTGAGTTTCACCAGTTTTGATTTA
AACGTGGCCAATATGGACAACTTCTTCGCCCCCGTTTTCACCATGGGCAAATATTATACGCAAGGCGACA
AGGTGCTGATGCCGCTGGCGATTCAGGTTCATCATGCCGTTTGTGATGGCTTCCATGTCGGCAGAATGCT
TAATGAATTACAACAGTACTGCGATGAGTGGCAGGGCGGGGCGCATCATCATCATCATCATTAAGGATCC
GAATTCGAGCTCCGTCGACAAGCTTGCGGCCGCACTCGAGCACCACCACCACCACCACTGAGATCCGGCT
GCTAACAAAGCCCGAAAGGAAGCTGAGTTGGCTGCTGCCACCGCTGAGCAATAACTAGCATAACC
