>Addgene plasmid #61002 | pAMB_CAT-FspI | addgene partial sequence | sequence record 102983 | T7term 5'-GCTAGTTATTGCTCAGCGG-3'
CTTTGTTAGCAGCCGGATCTCAGTGGTGGTGGTGGTGGTGCTCGAGTGCGGCCGCAAGCTTGTCGACGGA
GCTCGAATTCGGATCCTTAATGATGATGATGATGATGCGCCCCGCCCTGCCACTCATCGCAGTACTGTTG
TAATTCATTAAGCATTCTGCCGACATGGAAGCCATCACAAACGGCATGATGAACCTGAATCGCCAGCGGC
ATCAGCACCTTGTCGCCTTGCGTATAATATTTGCCCATGGTGAAAACGGGGGCGAAGAAGTTGTCCATAT
TGGCCACGTTTAAATCAAAACTGGTGAAACTCACCCAGGGATTGGCTGAGACGAAAAACATATTCTCAAT
AAACCCTTTAGGGAAATAGGCCAGGTTTTCACCGTAACACGCCACATCTTGCGAATATATGTGTAGAAAC
TGCCGGAAATCGTCGTGGTATTCACTCCAGAGCGATGAAAACGTTTCAGTTTGCTCATGGAAAACGGTGT
AACAAGGGTGAACACTATCCCATATCACCAGCTCACCGTCTTTCATTGCCATACGGAATTCCGGATGAGC
ATTCATCAGGCGGGCAAGAATGTGAATAAAGGCCGGATAAAACTTGTGCTTATTTTTCTTTACGGTCTTT
AAAAAGGCCGTAATATCCAGCTGAACGGTCTGGTTATAGGTACATTGAGCAACTGACTGAAATGCCTCAA
AATGTTCTTTACGATGCCATTGGGATATATCAACGGTGGTATATCCAGTGATTTTTTTCTCCATATGTAT
ATCTCCTTCTTAAAGTTAAACAAAATTATTTCTAGAGGGAAACCGTTGTGGTCTCCCTATAGTGAGTCGT
ATTAATTTCGCGGGATCGAGATCTGCCAGCCCCGACACCCGCCAACACCCGCTGACGCGCCCTGACGGGC
TTGTCTGCTCCCGGCATCCGCTTACAGACAAGCTGTGACCGTCTCCGG
